>Addgene plasmid #134468 | mEmerald-GPAT4152-208 | addgene full sequence | sequence record 264489 | Addgene NGS Result
ATATATGGAGTTCCGCGTTACATAACTTACGGTAAATGGCCCGCCTGGCTGACCGCCCAACGACCCCCGC
CCATTGACGTCAATAATGACGTATGTTCCCATAGTAACGCCAATAGGGACTTTCCATTGACGTCAATGGG
TGGAGTATTTACGGTAAACTGCCCACTTGGCAGTACATCAAGTGTATCATATGCCAAGTACGCCCCCTAT
TGACGTCAATGACGGTAAATGGCCCGCCTGGCATTATGCCCAGTACATGACCTTATGGGACTTTCCTACT
TGGCAGTACATCTACGTATTAGTCATCGCTATTACCATGGTGATGCGGTTTTGGCAGTACATCAATGGGC
GTGGATAGCGGTTTGACTCACGGGGATTTCCAAGTCTCCACCCCATTGACGTCAATGGGAGTTTGTTTTG
GCACCAAAATCAACGGGACTTTCCAAAATGTCGTAACAACTCCGCCCCATTGACGCAAATGGGCGGTAGG
CGTGTACGGTGGGAGGTCTATATAAGCAGAGCTGGTTTAGTGAACCGTCAGATCCGCTAGCGCTACCGGT
CGCCACCATGGTGAGCAAGGGCGAGGAGCTGTTCACCGGGGTGGTGCCCATCCTGGTCGAGCTGGACGGC
GACGTAAACGGCCACAAGTTCAGCGTGTCCGGCGAGGGCGAGGGCGATGCCACCTACGGCAAGCTGACCC
TGAAGTTCATCTGCACCACCGGCAAGCTGCCCGTGCCCTGGCCCACCCTCGTGACCACCTTGACCTACGG
CGTGCAGTGCTTCGCCCGCTACCCCGACCACATGAAGCAGCACGACTTCTTCAAGTCCGCCATGCCCGAA
GGCTACGTCCAGGAGCGCACCATCTTCTTCAAGGACGACGGCAACTACAAGACCCGCGCCGAGGTGAAGT
TCGAGGGCGACACCCTGGTGAACCGCATCGAGCTGAAGGGCATCGACTTCAAGGAGGACGGCAACATCCT
GGGGCACAAGCTGGAGTACAACTACAACAGCCACAAGGTCTATATCACCGCCGACAAGCAGAAGAACGGC
ATCAAGGTGAACTTCAAGACCCGCCACAACATCGAGGACGGCAGCGTGCAGCTCGCCGACCACTACCAGC
AGAACACCCCCATCGGCGACGGCCCCGTGCTGCTGCCCGACAACCACTACCTGAGCACCCAGTCCAAGCT
GAGCAAAGACCCCAACGAGAAGCGCGATCACATGGTCCTGCTGGAGTTCGTGACCGCCGCCGGGATCACT
CTCGGCATGGACGAGCTGTACAAGTCCGGACTCAGATCTCGAGCTCAAGCTTCGAATTCTAACTTCCAGT
ACATCAGCCTTCGGCTCACGGTCCTGTGGGGGTTAGGAGTGCTGATTCGGTACTGCTTTCTGCTGCCGCT
CAGGATAGCACTGGCTTTCACAGGGATTAGCCTTCTGGTGGTGGGCACAACTGTGGTGGGATACTTGCCA
AATGGGAGGTTTAAGGAGTTCTAAGGATCCACCGGATCTAGATAACTGATCATAATCAGCCATACCACAT
TTGTAGAGGTTTTACTTGCTTTAAAAAACCTCCCACACCTCCCCCTGAACCTGAAACATAAAATGAATGC
AATTGTTGTTGTTAACTTGTTTATTGCAGCTTATAATGGTTACAAATAAAGCAATAGCATCACAAATTTC
ACAAATAAAGCATTTTTTTCACTGCATTCTAGTTGTGGTTTGTCCAAACTCATCAATGTATCTTAACGCG
TAAATTGTAAGCGTTAATATTTTGTTAAAATTCGCGTTAAATTTTTGTTAAATCAGCTCATTTTTTAACC
AATAGGCCGAAATCGGCAAAATCCCTTATAAATCAAAAGAATAGACCGAGATAGGGT
[37 nt withheld, positions 1878-1914]
AAAGAACGTGGACTCCAACGTCAAAGG
[49 nt withheld, positions 1942-1990]
T
[91 nt withheld, positions 1992-2082]
G
[124 nt withheld, positions 2084-2207]
CAGGTGGCACTTTTCGGGGAAATGTGCGCGGAACCCCTATTTGTTTATTTTTCTAAATACATTCAAATAT
GTATCCGCTCATGAGACAATAACCCTGATAAATGCTTCAATAATATTGAAAAAGGAAGAGTCCTGAGGCG
GAAAGAACCAGCTGTGGAATGTGTGTCAGTTAGGGTGTGGAAAGTCCCCAGGCTCCCCAGCAGGCAGAAG
TATGCAAAGCATGCATCTCAATTAGTCAGCAACCAGGTGTGGAAAGTCCCCAGGCTCCCCAGCAGGCAGA
AGTATGCAAAGCATGCATCTCAATTAGTCAGCAACCATAGTCCCGCCCCTAACTCCGCCCATCCCGCCCC
TAACTCCGCCCAGTTCCGCCCATTCTCCGCCCCATGGCTGACTAATTTTTTTTATTTATGCAGAGGCCGA
GGCCGCCTCGGCCTCTGAGCTATTCCAGAAGTAGTGAGGAGGCTTTTTTGGAGGCCTAGGCTTTTGCAAA
GATCGATCAAGAGACAGGATGAGGATCGTTTCGCATGATTGAACAAGATGGATTGCACGCAGGTTCTCCG
GCCGCTTGGGTGGAGAGGCTATTCGGCTATGACTGGGCACAACAGACAATCGGCTGCTCTGATGCCGCCG
TGTTCCGGCTGTCAGCGCAGGGGCGCCCGGTTCTTTTTGTCAAGACCGACCTGTCCGGTGCCCTGAATGA
ACTGCAAGACGAGGCAGCGCGGCTATCGTGGCTGGCCACGACGGGCGTTCCTTGCGCAGCTGTGCTCGAC
GTTGTCACTGAAGCGGGAAGGGACTGGCTGCTATTGGGCGAAGTGCCGGGGCAGGATCTCCTGTCATCTC
ACCTTGCTCCTGCCGAGAAAGTATCCATCATGGCTGATGCAATGCGGCGGCTGCATACGCTTGATCCGGC
TACCTGCCCATTCGACCACCAAGCGAAACATCGCATCGAGCGAGCACGTACTCGGATGGAAGCCGGTCTT
GTCGATCAGGATGATCTGGACGAAGAGCATCAGGGGCTCGCGCCAGCCGAACTGTTCGCCAGGCTCAAGG
CGAGCATGCCCGACGGCGAGGATCTCGTCGTGACCCATGGCGATGCCTGCTTGCCGAATATCATGGTGGA
AAATGGCCGCTTTTCTGGATTCATCGACTGTGGCCGGCTGGGTGTGGCGGACCGCTATCAGGACATAGCG
TTGGCTACCCGTGATATTGCTGAAGAGCTTGGCGGCGAATGGGCTGACCGCTTCCTCGTGCTTTACGGTA
TCGCCGCTCCCGATTCGCAGCGCATCGCCTTCTATCGCCTTCTTGACGAGTTCTTCTGAGCGGGACTCTG
GGGTTCGAAATGACCGACCAAGCGACGCCCAACCTGCCATCACGAGATTTCGATTCCACCGCCGCCTTCT
ATGAAAGGTTGGGCTTCGGAATCGTTTTCCGGGACGCCGGCTGGATGATCCTCCAGCGCGGGGATCTCAT
GCTGGAGTTCTTCGCCCACCCTAGGGGGAGGCTAACTGAAACACGGAAGGAGACAATACCGGAAGGAACC
CGCGCTATGACGGCAATAAAAAGACAGAATAAAACGCACGGTGTTGGGTCGTTTGTTCATAAACGCGGGG
TTCGGTCCCAGGGCTGGCACTCTGTCGATACCCCACCGAGACCCCATTGGGGCCAATACGCCCGCGTTTC
TTCCTTTTCCCCACCCCACCCCCCAAGTTCGGGTGAAGGCCCAGGGCTCGCAGCCAACGTCGGGGCGGCA
GGCCCTGCCATAGCCTCAGGTTACTCATATATACTTTAGATTGATTTAAAACTTCATTTTTAATTTAAAA
GGATCTAGGTGAAGATCCTTTTTGATAATCTCATGACCAAAATCCCTTAACGTGAGTTTTCGTTCCACTG
AGCGTCAGACCCCGTAGAAAAGATCAAAGGATCTTCTTGAGATCCTTTTTTTCTGCGCGTAATCTGCTGC
TTGCAAACAAAAAAACCACCGCTACCAGCGGTGGTTTGTTTGCCGGATCAAGAGCTACCAACTCTTTTTC
CGAAGGTAACTGGCTTCAGCAGAGCGCAGATACCAAATACTGTTCTTCTAGTGTAGCCGTAGTTAGGCCA
CCACTTCAAGAACTCTGTAGCACCGCCTACATACCTCGCTCTGCTAATCCTGTTACCAGTGGCTGCTGCC
AGTGGCGATAAGTCGTGTCTTACCGGGTTGGACTCAAGACGATAGTTACCGGATAAGGCGCAGCGGTCGG
GCTGAACGGGGGGTTCGTGCACACAGCCCAGCTTGGAGCGAACGACCTACACCGAACTGAGATACCTACA
GCGTGAGCTATGAGAAAGCGCCACGCTTCCCGAAGGGAGAAAGGCGGACAGGTATCCGGTAAGCGGCAGG
GTCGGAACAGGAGAGCGCACGAGGGAGCTTCCAGGGGGAAACGCCTGGTATCTTTATAGTCCTGTCGGGT
TTCGCCACCTCTGACTTGAGCGTCGATTTTTGTGATGCTCGTCAGGGGGGCGGAGCCTATGGAAAAACGC
CAGCAACGCGGCCTTTTTACGGTTCCTGGCCTTTTGCTGGCCTTTTGCTCACATGTTCTTTCCTGCGTTA
TCCCCTGATTCTGTGGATAACCGTATTACCGCCATGCATTAGTTATTAATAGTAATCAATTACGGGGTCA
TTAGTTCATAGCCC
Features (pLannotate 1.2.2; 16 found; start..end, strand, type, name):
     16..319     +  enhancer       CMV enhancer: human cytomegalovirus immediate early enhancer
    320..523     +  promoter       CMV promoter: human cytomegalovirus (CMV) immediate early promoter
    568..1284    +  CDS            mEmerald: mEmerald is a basic (constitutively fluorescent) green fluorescent protein published in 1998, derived from Aequorea victoria. It is reported to be a very rapidly-maturing monomer with moderate acid sensitivity.
   1285..1320    +  misc_feature   MCS (fragment): multiple cloning site
   1312..1485    +  CDS            GPAT3 (fragment): GPAT3_HUMAN - Also known as AGPAT9, MAG1. Experimental evidence at protein level: Swiss-Prot protein existence level 1. Converts glycerol-3-phosphate to 1-acyl-sn-glycerol-3- phosphate (lysophosphatidic acid or LPA) by incorporating an acyl moiety at the sn-1 position of the glycerol backbone (PubMed:17170135). Also converts LPA into 1,2-diacyl-sn-glycerol-3-phosphate (phosphatidic acid or PA) by incorporating an acyl moiety at the sn-2 position of the glycerol backbone (PubMed:19318427). From Homo sapiens (Human).
   1517..1601    +  CDS            large T antigen (fragment): large T antigen from SV40 (simian virus 40)
   1624..1745    +  polyA_signal   SV40 poly(A) signal: SV40 polyadenylation signal
   1779..2207    -  rep_origin     f1 ori (sequence partly withheld): f1 bacteriophage origin of replication; arrow indicates direction of (+) strand synthesis
   2234..2338    +  promoter       AmpR promoter: bla
   2340..2697    +  promoter       SV40 promoter: SV40 enhancer and early promoter
   2732..3526    +  CDS            NeoR/KanR: aminoglycoside phosphotransferase from Tn5; aph(3')-II (or nptII); confers resistance to neomycin, kanamycin, and G418 (Geneticin®)
   3547..3699    +  CDS            ble (fragment): BLE_KLEPN - Experimental evidence at protein level: Swiss-Prot protein existence level 1. Binding protein with a strong affinity to the bleomycin family of antibiotics. Binds to CL990; an antimitotic-antibiotic compound. From Klebsiella pneumoniae.
   3758..3805    +  polyA_signal   HSV TK poly(A) signal: herpes simplex virus thymidine kinase polyadenylation signal (Cole and Stacy, 1985)
   3896..3912    -  polyA_signal   bGH poly(A) signal (fragment): bovine growth hormone polyadenylation signal
   4134..4722    +  rep_origin     ori: high-copy-number ColE1/pMB1/pBR322/pUC origin of replication
   4837..4881    +  enhancer       CMV enhancer (fragment): human cytomegalovirus immediate early enhancer
