[The description below was written by a language model from this plasmid's Addgene catalogue record and pLannotate feature annotations shown in this document.]
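Description:
mEmerald-GPAT4152-208 is a 4,881 bp mammalian expression plasmid built on the mEmerald-C1 backbone, in which a short fragment of human GPAT4 (also known as AGPAT6) covering amino acids 152–208 is fused to the C-terminus of the green fluorescent protein mEmerald. The fragment was inserted between the EcoRI and BamHI sites of the multiple cloning site, both of which remain intact. Transcription is driven by the human cytomegalovirus immediate early enhancer and promoter, and the transcript is terminated by the SV40 polyadenylation signal. The automated annotation labels the roughly 170 bp insert as a fragment of the paralogue GPAT3. This most likely reflects sequence similarity between the two acyltransferases, since the catalogue entry identifies the insert as GPAT4 and the annotated length matches a 57-residue segment.

The plasmid is maintained in E. coli at high copy through a ColE1/pUC-type origin and is selected with kanamycin. The NeoR/KanR gene (Tn5 aminoglycoside phosphotransferase) sits behind tandem bacterial (bla) and SV40 early promoters and is followed by the HSV TK polyadenylation signal. This arrangement gives kanamycin resistance in bacteria and can also give G418 resistance in mammalian cells. An f1 origin is present as well. The small large T antigen, ble and bGH poly(A) fragments in the feature table look like backbone remnants or partial annotation matches, not functional elements.

The stated purpose is simply expression of the GPAT4 152–208 fragment. The mEmerald fusion allows its location to be followed by fluorescence microscopy in transfected cells. The associated publication concerns lipid droplet–peroxisome tethering and fatty acid trafficking, but the record does not state what specific role this fragment served there.
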