Addgene plasmid #134468: mEmerald-GPAT4152-208
Purpose: GPAT4152-208 expression
Depositing lab: Jennifer Lippincott-Schwartz. Depositing organization: HHMI, Janelia Research Campus. Publication: Spastin tethers lipid droplets to peroxisomes and directs fatty acid trafficking through ESCRT-III. Chang CL, Weigel AV, Ioannou MS, Pasolli HA, Xu CS, Peale DR, Shtengel G, Freeman M, Hess HF, Blackstone C, Lippincott-Schwartz J. J Cell Biol. 2019 Aug 5;218(8):2583-2599. doi: 10.1083/jcb.201902061. Epub 2019 Jun 21. PubMed 31227594.
Backbone
  Vector backbone: mEmerald-C1
  Total vector size (bp): 4881
  Vector type: Mammalian Expression
Growth in bacteria
  Bacterial resistance: Kanamycin, 50 μg/mL
  Growth temperature: 37°C
  Growth strain: DH5alpha
  Copy number: High Copy
Gene/Insert
  Gene/Insert name: GPAT4
  Species: H. sapiens (human)
  Mutation: GPAT4, amino acids 152-208
  GenBank ID: NM_178819
  Entrez Gene: GPAT4 (a.k.a. 1-AGPAT 6, AGPAT6, LPAAT-zeta, LPAATZ, TSARG7)
  Promoter: CMV
  Cloning method: Restriction Enzyme; 5′ cloning site EcoRI (not destroyed); 3′ cloning site BamHI (not destroyed)
  Sequencing primers: 5′ Unknown
Terms and licenses: Academic/Nonprofit Terms; Industry Terms: Not Available to Industry
How to cite: mEmerald-GPAT4152-208 was a gift from Jennifer Lippincott-Schwartz (Addgene plasmid # 134468 ; http://n2t.net/addgene:134468 ; RRID:Addgene_134468)
